Addgene plasmid #230312: AiP13611 - pAAV-AiE1019h-minBG-SYFP2-P2A-3XFLAG-10aa-H2B-WPRE3-BGHpA (Alias: CN3611)
Purpose: AiE1019h is an enhancer sequence, designed to drive AAV-mediated transgene expression in specific populations of brain cells
Depositing lab: Allen Institute for Brain Science & Boaz Levi. Depositing organization: Allen Institute. Publication: A suite of enhancer AAVs and transgenic mouse lines for genetic access to cortical cell types. Ben-Simon Y, Hooper M, Narayan S, Daigle TL, Dwivedi D, Way SW, Oster A, Stafford DA, Mich JK, Taormina MJ, Martinez RA, Opitz-Araya X, Roth JR, Alexander JR, Allen S, Amster A, Arbuckle J, Ayala A, Baker PM, Bakken TE, Barcelli T, Barta S, Bendrick J, Bertagnolli D, Bielstein C, Bishwakarma P, Bowlus J, Boyer G, Brouner K, Casian B, Casper T, Chakka AB, Chakrabarty R, Chance RK, Chavan S, Clark M, Colbert K, Collman F, Daniel S, Departee M, DiValentin P, Donadio N, Dotson N, Egdorf T, Fliss T, Gabitto M, Garcia J, Gary A, Gasperini M, Gloe J, Goldy J, Gore BB, Graybuck L, Greisman N, Haeseleer F, Halterman C, Haradon Z, Hastings SD, Helback O, Ho W, Hockemeyer D, Huang C, Huff S, Hunker A, Johansen N, Jones D, Juneau Z, Kalmbach B, Kannan M, Khem S, Kussick E, Kutsal R, Larsen R, Lee C, Lee AY, Leibly M, Lenz GH, Li S, Liang E, Lusk N, Madigan Z, Malloy J, Malone J, McCue R, Melchor J, Mollenkopf T, Moosman S, Morin E, Newman D, Ng L, Ngo K, Omstead V, Otto S, Oyama A, Pena N, Pham T, Phillips E, Pom CA, Potekhina L, Ransford S, Ray PL, Rette D, Reynoldson C, Rimorin C, Rocha D, Ruiz A, Sanchez REA, Sawyer L, Sedeno-Cortes A, Sevigny JP, Shapovalova N, Shepard N, Shulga L, Sigler AR, Siverts L, Soliman S, Somasundaram S, Staats B, Stewart K, Szelenyi E, Tieu M, Trader C, Tran A, van Velthoven CTJ, Walker M, Wang Y, Weed N, Wirthlin M, Wood T, Wynalda B, Yao Z, Zhou T, Ariza J, Dee N, Reding M, Ronellenfitch K, Mufti S, Sunkin SM, Smith KA, Esposito L, Waters J, Thyagarajan B, Yao S, Lein ES, Zeng H, Levi BP, Ngai J, Ting JT, Tasic B. Cell. 2025 May 16:S0092-8674(25)00513-6. doi: 10.1016/j.cell.2025.05.002. PubMed 40403729.
Backbone
  Vector backbone: pAAV2
  Vector type: AAV
Growth in bacteria
  Bacterial resistance: Ampicillin, 100 μg/mL
  Growth temperature: 37°C
  Growth strain: NEB Stable
  Copy number: High Copy
Gene/Insert
  Gene/Insert name: SYFP2-P2A-3XFLAG-10aa-H2B
  Species: Synthetic
  Promoter: minBG
  Cloning method: Gibson Cloning
Terms and licenses: Academic/Nonprofit Terms; Industry Terms: Not Available to Industry
How to cite: AiP13611 - pAAV-AiE1019h-minBG-SYFP2-P2A-3XFLAG-10aa-H2B-WPRE3-BGHpA (Alias: CN3611) was a gift from Allen Institute for Brain Science & Boaz Levi (Addgene plasmid # 230312 ; http://n2t.net/addgene:230312 ; RRID:Addgene_230312)
