[The description below was written by a language model from this plasmid's Addgene catalogue record and pLannotate feature annotations shown in this document.]
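Description:
AiP13611 (alias CN3611) is an AAV transfer plasmid built on a pAAV2 backbone, about 5.3 kb in total, intended for packaging an enhancer-driven reporter into recombinant adeno-associated virus for delivery to brain tissue. In bacteria it is maintained by a high-copy ColE1/pUC-type origin and selected with ampicillin through the β-lactamase gene. An f1 phage origin and small remnants of the pBR322 bom and rop regions are also present in the backbone. The expression cassette lies between AAV2 inverted terminal repeats, which provide the signals for genome replication and encapsidation. One ITR is annotated in full, while the other is detected only as short fragments, so the annotation of that repeat is incomplete.

The payload begins with AiE1019h, an enhancer sequence designed to direct expression to specific populations of brain cells, placed upstream of the minimal beta-globin promoter (minBG). A minimal promoter of this kind has little activity of its own, so the enhancer determines specificity. Neither the enhancer nor minBG is called out in the feature table, though they presumably occupy the unannotated stretch between the fragmentary ITR and the reporter. The record does not state which cell types the enhancer targets.

The transcript encodes the yellow fluorescent protein SYFP2, a P2A self-cleaving peptide, and then human histone H2B with a 3xFLAG tag joined through a 10-amino-acid linker. This should give free fluorescent protein filling the cell plus a separate chromatin-bound, epitope-tagged nuclear label. A shortened WPRE (WPRE3) enhances transcript expression, and a bovine growth hormone polyadenylation signal ends the cassette. The plasmid belongs to a suite of enhancer AAVs for genetic access to cortical cell types.
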