Features (pLannotate 1.2.2; 16 found; start..end, strand, type, name):
    132..848     +  CDS            SYFP2: SYFP2 is a basic (constitutively fluorescent) yellow fluorescent protein published in 2006, derived from Aequorea victoria. It is reported to be a very rapidly-maturing monomer with moderate acid sensitivity.
    927..992     +  CDS            3xFLAG: three tandem FLAG® epitope tags, followed by an enterokinase cleavage site
   1023..1400    +  CDS            H2B: human histone H2B; HIST1H2BJ
   1434..1591    +  misc_feature   WPRE (fragment): woodchuck hepatitis virus posttranscriptional regulatory element
   1597..1677    +  misc_feature   WPRE (fragment): woodchuck hepatitis virus posttranscriptional regulatory element
   1694..1805    +  polyA_signal   bGH poly(A) signal: bovine growth hormone polyadenylation signal
   1923..2063    +  repeat_region  AAV2 ITR: inverted terminal repeat of adeno-associated virus serotype 2 inverted
   2068..2119    -  misc_feature   bom (fragment): basis of mobility region from pBR322
   2138..2593    +  rep_origin     f1 ori (sequence partly withheld): f1 bacteriophage origin of replication; arrow indicates direction of (+) strand synthesis
   2594..2643    -  misc_feature   bom (fragment): basis of mobility region from pBR322
   2745..2780    -  CDS            rop (fragment): Rop protein, which maintains plasmids at low copy number; rop
   2875..2979    +  promoter       AmpR promoter: bla
   2980..3840    +  CDS            AmpR: β-lactamase; bla; confers resistance to ampicillin, carbenicillin, and related antibiotics
   4011..4599    +  rep_origin     ori: high-copy-number ColE1/pMB1/pBR322/pUC origin of replication
   4672..4699    +  repeat_region  AAV2 ITR (fragment): inverted terminal repeat of adeno-associated virus serotype 2 inverted
   4728..4755    +  repeat_region  AAV2 ITR (fragment): inverted terminal repeat of adeno-associated virus serotype 2 inverted
>Addgene plasmid #230312 | AiP13611 - pAAV-AiE1019h-minBG-SYFP2-P2A-3XFLAG-10aa-H2B-WPRE3-BGHpA (Alias: CN3611) | addgene full sequence | sequence record 470711 | Addgene NGS Result
GCCAGGAAAGCCGATGCTTTCTGCCAGGCATAGAGCTCGGGCTGGGCATAAAAGTCAGGGCAGAGCCATC
TATTGCTTACATTTGCTTCTGGGATCCAGATCTTTCGAAGCTAGCGCTACCGGTCGCCACCATGGTCTCC
AAGGGCGAGGAGCTGTTCACCGGGGTGGTGCCCATCCTGGTCGAGCTGGACGGCGATGTCAACGGCCACA
AGTTCAGCGTGTCCGGCGAGGGCGAGGGCGATGCCACCTACGGCAAGCTGACCCTGAAGCTGATCTGCAC
CACCGGCAAGCTGCCCGTGCCCTGGCCCACCCTCGTGACCACCCTGGGCTACGGCGTGCAGTGCTTCGCC
CGCTACCCCGACCACATGAAGCAGCACGACTTCTTCAAGTCCGCCATGCCCGAAGGCTACGTCCAGGAGC
GCACCATCTTCTTCAAAGACGACGGCAACTACAAGACCCGCGCCGAGGTGAAGTTCGAGGGCGACACCCT
GGTGAACCGCATCGAGCTGAAGGGCATCGACTTCAAGGAGGACGGCAACATCCTGGGGCACAAGCTGGAG
TACAACTACAACAGCCACAACGTCTATATCACCGCCGACAAGCAGAAGAACGGCATCAAGGCCAACTTCA
AGATCCGCCACAACATCGAGGACGGCGGCGTGCAGCTCGCCGACCACTACCAGCAGAACACCCCCATCGG
CGACGGCCCCGTGCTGCTGCCCGACAACCACTACCTGAGCTACCAGTCCAAGCTGAGCAAAGACCCCAAC
GAGAAGCGCGATCACATGGTCCTGCTGGAGTTCGTGACCGCCGCCGGGATCACTCTCGGCATGGACGAGC
TGTACAAGGGCTCTGGTGCTACCAACTTCTCACTGTTGAAACAGGCAGGGGATGTAGAGGAGAATCCAGG
GCCTGGTGCTAGTGGAGACTACAAAGACCATGACGGAGATTATAAAGATCATGACATCGATTACAAGGAT
GACGATGACAAGTCCGGACTCAGATCTGGAGGCTCCGGAGGCCCAGAGCCAGCGAAGTCTGCTCCCGCCC
CGAAAAAGGGCTCCAAGAAGGCGGTGACTAAGGCGCAGAAGAAAGGCGGCAAGAAGCGCAAGCGCAGCCG
CAAGGAGAGCTATTCCATCTATGTGTACAAGGTTCTGAAGCAGGTCCACCCTGACACCGGCATTTCGTCC
AAGGCCATGGGCATCATGAATTCGTTTGTGAACGACATTTTCGAGCGCATCGCAGGAGAGGCTTCCCGCC
TGGCGCATTACAACAAGCGCTCGACCATCACCTCCCGGGAGATCCAGACGGCCGTGCGCCTGCTGCTGCC
TGGGGAGTTGGCCAAGCACGCCGTGTCCGAGGGTACTAAGGCCATCACCAAGTACACCAGCGCTAAGTAA
TGAGGCGCGCCGCGGCCGCGAATTCGATATCATAATCAACCTCTGGATTACAAAATTTGTGAAAGATTGA
CTGGTATTCTTAACTATGTTGCTCCTTTTACGCTATGTGGATACGCTGCTTTAATGCCTTTGTATCATGC
TATTGCTTCCCGTATGGCTTTCATTTTCTCCTCCTTGTATAAATCCTGGTTAGTTCTTGCCACGGCGGAA
CTCATCGCCGCCTGCCTTGCCCGCTGCTGGACAGGGGCTCGGCTGTTGGGCACTGACAATTCCGTGGCTC
GAGAGATCTTCGACTGTGCCTTCTAGTTGCCAGCCATCTGTTGTTTGCCCCTCCCCCGTGCCTTCCTTGA
CCCTGGAAGGTGCCACTCCCACTGTCCTTTCCTAATAAAATGAGGAAATTGCATCGCATTGTCTGAGTAG
GTGTCATTCTATTCTGGGGGGTGGGGTGGGGCAGGACAGCAAGGGGGAGGATTGGGAAGACAATAGCAGG
CATGAGATCTCACGTGCGGACCGAGCGGCCGCAGGAACCCCTAGTGATGGAGTTGGCCACTCCCTCTCTG
CGCGCTCGCTCGCTCACTGAGGCCGGGCGACCAAAGGTCGCCCGACGCCCGGGCTTTGCCCGGGCGGCCT
CAGTGAGCGAGCGAGCGCGCAGCTGCCTGCAGGGGCGCCTGATGCGGTATTTTCTCCTTACGCATCTGTG
CGGTATTTCACACCGCATA
[95 nt withheld, positions 2120-2214]
T
[46 nt withheld, positions 2216-2261]
C
[141 nt withheld, positions 2263-2403]
CCTTTGACGTTGGAGTCCACGTTCTTT
[37 nt withheld, positions 2431-2467]
ACTCTATCTCGGGCTATTCTTTTGATTTATAAGGGATTTTGCCGATTTCGGTCTATTGGTTAAAAAATGA
GCTGATTTAACAAAAATTTAACGCGAATTTTAACAAAATATTAACGTTTACAATTTTATGGTGCACTCTC
AGTACAATCTGCTCTGATGCCGCATAGTTAAGCCAGCCCCGACACCCGCCAACACCCGCTGACGCGCCCT
GACGGGCTTGTCTGCTCCCGGCATCCGCTTACAGACAAGCTGTGACCGTCTCCGGGAGCTGCATGTGTCA
GAGGTTTTCACCGTCATCACCGAAACGCGCGAGACGAAAGGGCCTCGTGATACGCCTATTTTTATAGGTT
AATGTCATGATAATAATGGTTTCTTAGACGTCAGGTGGCACTTTTCGGGGAAATGTGCGCGGAACCCCTA
TTTGTTTATTTTTCTAAATACATTCAAATATGTATCCGCTCATGAGACAATAACCCTGATAAATGCTTCA
ATAATATTGAAAAAGGAAGAGTATGAGTATTCAACATTTCCGTGTCGCCCTTATTCCCTTTTTTGCGGCA
TTTTGCCTTCCTGTTTTTGCTCACCCAGAAACGCTGGTGAAAGTAAAAGATGCTGAAGATCAGTTGGGTG
CACGAGTGGGTTACATCGAACTGGATCTCAACAGCGGTAAGATCCTTGAGAGTTTTCGCCCCGAAGAACG
TTTTCCAATGATGAGCACTTTTAAAGTTCTGCTATGTGGCGCGGTATTATCCCGTATTGACGCCGGGCAA
GAGCAACTCGGTCGCCGCATACACTATTCTCAGAATGACTTGGTTGAGTACTCACCAGTCACAGAAAAGC
ATCTTACGGATGGCATGACAGTAAGAGAATTATGCAGTGCTGCCATAACCATGAGTGATAACACTGCGGC
CAACTTACTTCTGACAACGATCGGAGGACCGAAGGAGCTAACCGCTTTTTTGCACAACATGGGGGATCAT
GTAACTCGCCTTGATCGTTGGGAACCGGAGCTGAATGAAGCCATACCAAACGACGAGCGTGACACCACGA
TGCCTGTAGCAATGGCAACAACGTTGCGCAAACTATTAACTGGCGAACTACTTACTCTAGCTTCCCGGCA
ACAATTAATAGACTGGATGGAGGCGGATAAAGTTGCAGGACCACTTCTGCGCTCGGCCCTTCCGGCTGGC
TGGTTTATTGCTGATAAATCTGGAGCCGGTGAGCGTGGGTCTCGCGGTATCATTGCAGCACTGGGGCCAG
ATGGTAAGCCCTCCCGTATCGTAGTTATCTACACGACGGGGAGTCAGGCAACTATGGATGAACGAAATAG
ACAGATCGCTGAGATAGGTGCCTCACTGATTAAGCATTGGTAACTGTCAGACCAAGTTTACTCATATATA
CTTTAGATTGATTTAAAACTTCATTTTTAATTTAAAAGGATCTAGGTGAAGATCCTTTTTGATAATCTCA
TGACCAAAATCCCTTAACGTGAGTTTTCGTTCCACTGAGCGTCAGACCCCGTAGAAAAGATCAAAGGATC
TTCTTGAGATCCTTTTTTTCTGCGCGTAATCTGCTGCTTGCAAACAAAAAAACCACCGCTACCAGCGGTG
GTTTGTTTGCCGGATCAAGAGCTACCAACTCTTTTTCCGAAGGTAACTGGCTTCAGCAGAGCGCAGATAC
CAAATACTGTTCTTCTAGTGTAGCCGTAGTTAGGCCACCACTTCAAGAACTCTGTAGCACCGCCTACATA
CCTCGCTCTGCTAATCCTGTTACCAGTGGCTGCTGCCAGTGGCGATAAGTCGTGTCTTACCGGGTTGGAC
TCAAGACGATAGTTACCGGATAAGGCGCAGCGGTCGGGCTGAACGGGGGGTTCGTGCACACAGCCCAGCT
TGGAGCGAACGACCTACACCGAACTGAGATACCTACAGCGTGAGCTATGAGAAAGCGCCACGCTTCCCGA
AGGGAGAAAGGCGGACAGGTATCCGGTAAGCGGCAGGGTCGGAACAGGAGAGCGCACGAGGGAGCTTCCA
GGGGGAAACGCCTGGTATCTTTATAGTCCTGTCGGGTTTCGCCACCTCTGACTTGAGCGTCGATTTTTGT
GATGCTCGTCAGGGGGGCGGAGCCTATGGAAAAACGCCAGCAACGCGGCCTTTTTACGGTTCCTGGCCTT
TTGCTGGCCTTTTGCTCACATGTCCTGCAGGCAGCTGCGCGCTCGCTCGCTCACTGAGGCCGCCCGGGCG
TCGGGCGACCTTTGGTCGCCCGGCCTCAGTGAGCGAGCGAGCGCGCAGAGAGGGAGTGGCCAACTCCATC
ACTAGGGGTTCCTGCGGCCGCACGCGTTCCAATGCTTAGAGTTTTCCCTCTAAAGAGGACCTCCTGAGCC
ACTTCTGAACAGGACTTGGAACAAAGGAATCTTGGCGCTTTGATGATCGTGTCTGCAGCAGTTGTTGAAA
TGAGTCTGACACTCGCCAGTGCCTTAGTAGGAATTATAATTACATCAGGAGACCCCAGGCAACCAAGTAA
ACTGATTAGCTACTGCTCCGAGTTGATAGATTTTTTTCTCTCTAGGTCATAAATAGGGCTGTGGGAGATG
GTGGAAGCATGCTGGTGGGAACAGGTCGAGATGGGCTGTACATTCAGGAAGCCCAACCAAGTGGTGTGGG
CAGCTCCCCCTGCCCCACCCTGCCACCGGAAGAGACAGTCTGACAGGTGCCCAAGGTAGAGTTCAGTTCC
CTCGGCCAGGGACTGCACTCCTGATCTTGCGTGCTGCAGAGAGCTGTCCTCAGAGCAGGCTGAGGGTGGC
TGAACTGCTAGGCGATGCTCTGGGAAGCCCTCC
